>Addgene plasmid #112477 | pZNF397.1.0-gDNA | depositor full sequence | sequence record 211868 | Full Sequence
TAGAGCTAGAAATAGCAAGTTAAAATAAGGCTAGTCCGTTATCAACTTGAAAAAGTGGCACCGAGTCGGT
GCTTTTTTGTTTTAGAGCTAGAAATAGCAAGTTAAAATAAGGCTAGTCCGTTTTTAGCGCGTGCGCCAAT
TCTGCAGACAAATGGCTCTAGAGGTACCCGTTACATAACTTACGGTAAATGGCCCGCCTGGCTGACCGCC
CAACGACCCCCGCCCATTGACGTCAATAGTAACGCCAATAGGGACTTTCCATTGACGTCAATGGGTGGAG
TATTTACGGTAAACTGCCCACTTGGCAGTACATCAAGTGTATCATATGCCAAGTACGCCCCCTATTGACG
TCAATGACGGTAAATGGCCCGCCTGGCATTGTGCCCAGTACATGACCTTATGGGACTTTCCTACTTGGCA
GTACATCTACGTATTAGTCATCGCTATTACCATGGTCGAGGTGAGCCCCACGTTCTGCTTCACTCTCCCC
ATCTCCCCCCCCTCCCCACCCCCAATTTTGTATTTATTTATTTTTTAATTATTTTGTGCAGCGATGGGGG
CGGGGGGGGGGGGGGGGCGCGCGCCAGGCGGGGCGGGGCGGGGCGAGGGGCGGGGCGGGGCGAGGCGGAG
AGGTGCGGCGGCAGCCAATCAGAGCGGCGCGCTCCGAAAGTTTCCTTTTATGGCGAGGCGGCGGCGGCGG
CGGCCCTATAAAAAGCGAAGCGCGCGGCGGGCGGGAGTCGCTGCGACGCTGCCTTCGCCCCGTGCCCCGC
TCCGCCGCCGCCTCGCGCCGCCCGCCCCGGCTCTGACTGACCGCGTTACTCCCACAGGTGAGCGGGCGGG
ACGGCCCTTCTCCTCCGGGCTGTAATTAGCTGAGCAAGAGGTAAGGGTTTAAGGGATGGTTGGTTGGTGG
GGTATTAATGTTTAATTACCTGGAGCACCTGCCTGAAATCACTTTTTTTCAGGTTGGACCGGTGCCACCA
TGGACTATAAGGACCACGACGGAGACTACAAGGATCATGATATTGATTACAAAGACGATGACGATAAGAT
GGCCCCAAAGAAGAAGCGGAAGGTCGGTATCCACGGAGTCCCAGCAGCCGACAAGAAGTACAGCATCGGC
CTGGACATCGGCACCAACTCTGTGGGCTGGGCCGTGATCACCGACGAGTACAAGGTGCCCAGCAAGAAAT
TCAAGGTGCTGGGCAACACCGACCGGCACAGCATCAAGAAGAACCTGATCGGAGCCCTGCTGTTCGACAG
CGGCGAAACAGCCGAGGCCACCCGGCTGAAGAGAACCGCCAGAAGAAGATACACCAGACGGAAGAACCGG
ATCTGCTATCTGCAAGAGATCTTCAGCAACGAGATGGCCAAGGTGGACGACAGCTTCTTCCACAGACTGG
AAGAGTCCTTCCTGGTGGAAGAGGATAAGAAGCACGAGCGGCACCCCATCTTCGGCAACATCGTGGACGA
GGTGGCCTACCACGAGAAGTACCCCACCATCTACCACCTGAGAAAGAAACTGGTGGACAGCACCGACAAG
GCCGACCTGCGGCTGATCTATCTGGCCCTGGCCCACATGATCAAGTTCCGGGGCCACTTCCTGATCGAGG
GCGACCTGAACCCCGACAACAGCGACGTGGACAAGCTGTTCATCCAGCTGGTGCAGACCTACAACCAGCT
GTTCGAGGAAAACCCCATCAACGCCAGCGGCGTGGACGCCAAGGCCATCCTGTCTGCCAGACTGAGCAAG
AGCAGACGGCTGGAAAATCTGATCGCCCAGCTGCCCGGCGAGAAGAAGAATGGCCTGTTCGGAAACCTGA
TTGCCCTGAGCCTGGGCCTGACCCCCAACTTCAAGAGCAACTTCGACCTGGCCGAGGATGCCAAACTGCA
GCTGAGCAAGGACACCTACGACGACGACCTGGACAACCTGCTGGCCCAGATCGGCGACCAGTACGCCGAC
CTGTTTCTGGCCGCCAAGAACCTGTCCGACGCCATCCTGCTGAGCGACATCCTGAGAGTGAACACCGAGA
TCACCAAGGCCCCCCTGAGCGCCTCTATGATCAAGAGATACGACGAGCACCACCAGGACCTGACCCTGCT
GAAAGCTCTCGTGCGGCAGCAGCTGCCTGAGAAGTACAAAGAGATTTTCTTCGACCAGAGCAAGAACGGC
TACGCCGGCTACATTGACGGCGGAGCCAGCCAGGAAGAGTTCTACAAGTTCATCAAGCCCATCCTGGAAA
AGATGGACGGCACCGAGGAACTGCTCGTGAAGCTGAACAGAGAGGACCTGCTGCGGAAGCAGCGGACCTT
CGACAACGGCAGCATCCCCCACCAGATCCACCTGGGAGAGCTGCACGCCATTCTGCGGCGGCAGGAAGAT
TTTTACCCATTCCTGAAGGACAACCGGGAAAAGATCGAGAAGATCCTGACCTTCCGCATCCCCTACTACG
TGGGCCCTCTGGCCAGGGGAAACAGCAGATTCGCCTGGATGACCAGAAAGAGCGAGGAAACCATCACCCC
CTGGAACTTCGAGGAAGTGGTGGACAAGGGCGCTTCCGCCCAGAGCTTCATCGAGCGGATGACCAACTTC
GATAAGAACCTGCCCAACGAGAAGGTGCTGCCCAAGCACAGCCTGCTGTACGAGTACTTCACCGTGTATA
ACGAGCTGACCAAAGTGAAATACGTGACCGAGGGAATGAGAAAGCCCGCCTTCCTGAGCGGCGAGCAGAA
AAAGGCCATCGTGGACCTGCTGTTCAAGACCAACCGGAAAGTGACCGTGAAGCAGCTGAAAGAGGACTAC
TTCAAGAAAATCGAGTGCTTCGACTCCGTGGAAATCTCCGGCGTGGAAGATCGGTTCAACGCCTCCCTGG
GCACATACCACGATCTGCTGAAAATTATCAAGGACAAGGACTTCCTGGACAATGAGGAAAACGAGGACAT
TCTGGAAGATATCGTGCTGACCCTGACACTGTTTGAGGACAGAGAGATGATCGAGGAACGGCTGAAAACC
TATGCCCACCTGTTCGACGACAAAGTGATGAAGCAGCTGAAGCGGCGGAGATACACCGGCTGGGGCAGGC
TGAGCCGGAAGCTGATCAACGGCATCCGGGACAAGCAGTCCGGCAAGACAATCCTGGATTTCCTGAAGTC
CGACGGCTTCGCCAACAGAAACTTCATGCAGCTGATCCACGACGACAGCCTGACCTTTAAAGAGGACATC
CAGAAAGCCCAGGTGTCCGGCCAGGGCGATAGCCTGCACGAGCACATTGCCAATCTGGCCGGCAGCCCCG
CCATTAAGAAGGGCATCCTGCAGACAGTGAAGGTGGTGGACGAGCTCGTGAAAGTGATGGGCCGGCACAA
GCCCGAGAACATCGTGATCGAAATGGCCAGAGAGAACCAGACCACCCAGAAGGGACAGAAGAACAGCCGC
GAGAGAATGAAGCGGATCGAAGAGGGCATCAAAGAGCTGGGCAGCCAGATCCTGAAAGAACACCCCGTGG
AAAACACCCAGCTGCAGAACGAGAAGCTGTACCTGTACTACCTGCAGAATGGGCGGGATATGTACGTGGA
CCAGGAACTGGACATCAACCGGCTGTCCGACTACGATGTGGACCATATCGTGCCTCAGAGCTTTCTGAAG
GACGACTCCATCGACAACAAGGTGCTGACCAGAAGCGACAAGAACCGGGGCAAGAGCGACAACGTGCCCT
CCGAAGAGGTCGTGAAGAAGATGAAGAACTACTGGCGGCAGCTGCTGAACGCCAAGCTGATTACCCAGAG
AAAGTTCGACAATCTGACCAAGGCCGAGAGAGGCGGCCTGAGCGAACTGGATAAGGCCGGCTTCATCAAG
AGACAGCTGGTGGAAACCCGGCAGATCACAAAGCACGTGGCACAGATCCTGGACTCCCGGATGAACACTA
AGTACGACGAGAATGACAAGCTGATCCGGGAAGTGAAAGTGATCACCCTGAAGTCCAAGCTGGTGTCCGA
TTTCCGGAAGGATTTCCAGTTTTACAAAGTGCGCGAGATCAACAACTACCACCACGCCCACGACGCCTAC
CTGAACGCCGTCGTGGGAACCGCCCTGATCAAAAAGTACCCTAAGCTGGAAAGCGAGTTCGTGTACGGCG
ACTACAAGGTGTACGACGTGCGGAAGATGATCGCCAAGAGCGAGCAGGAAATCGGCAAGGCTACCGCCAA
GTACTTCTTCTACAGCAACATCATGAACTTTTTCAAGACCGAGATTACCCTGGCCAACGGCGAGATCCGG
AAGCGGCCTCTGATCGAGACAAACGGCGAAACCGGGGAGATCGTGTGGGATAAGGGCCGGGATTTTGCCA
CCGTGCGGAAAGTGCTGAGCATGCCCCAAGTGAATATCGTGAAAAAGACCGAGGTGCAGACAGGCGGCTT
CAGCAAAGAGTCTATCCTGCCCAAGAGGAACAGCGATAAGCTGATCGCCAGAAAGAAGGACTGGGACCCT
AAGAAGTACGGCGGCTTCGACAGCCCCACCGTGGCCTATTCTGTGCTGGTGGTGGCCAAAGTGGAAAAGG
GCAAGTCCAAGAAACTGAAGAGTGTGAAAGAGCTGCTGGGGATCACCATCATGGAAAGAAGCAGCTTCGA
GAAGAATCCCATCGACTTTCTGGAAGCCAAGGGCTACAAAGAAGTGAAAAAGGACCTGATCATCAAGCTG
CCTAAGTACTCCCTGTTCGAGCTGGAAAACGGCCGGAAGAGAATGCTGGCCTCTGCCGGCGAACTGCAGA
AGGGAAACGAACTGGCCCTGCCCTCCAAATATGTGAACTTCCTGTACCTGGCCAGCCACTATGAGAAGCT
GAAGGGCTCCCCCGAGGATAATGAGCAGAAACAGCTGTTTGTGGAACAGCACAAGCACTACCTGGACGAG
ATCATCGAGCAGATCAGCGAGTTCTCCAAGAGAGTGATCCTGGCCGACGCTAATCTGGACAAAGTGCTGT
CCGCCTACAACAAGCACCGGGATAAGCCCATCAGAGAGCAGGCCGAGAATATCATCCACCTGTTTACCCT
GACCAATCTGGGAGCCCCTGCCGCCTTCAAGTACTTTGACACCACCATCGACCGGAAGAGGTACACCAGC
ACCAAAGAGGTGCTGGACGCCACCCTGATCCACCAGAGCATCACCGGCCTGTACGAGACACGGATCGACC
TGTCTCAGCTGGGAGGCGACAAAAGGCCGGCGGCCACGAAAAAGGCCGGCCAGGCAAAAAAGAAAAAGTA
AGAATTCCTAGAGCTCGCTGATCAGCCTCGACTGTGCCTTCTAGTTGCCAGCCATCTGTTGTTTGCCCCT
CCCCCGTGCCTTCCTTGACCCTGGAAGGTGCCACTCCCACTGTCCTTTCCTAATAAAATGAGGAAATTGC
ATCGCATTGTCTGAGTAGGTGTCATTCTATTCTGGGGGGTGGGGTGGGGCAGGACAGCAAGGGGGAGGAT
TGGGAAGAGAATAGCAGGCATGCTGGGGAGCGGCCGCAGGAACCCCTAGTGATGGAGTTGGCCACTCCCT
CTCTGCGCGCTCGCTCGCTCACTGAGGCCGGGCGACCAAAGGTCGCCCGACGCCCGGGCTTTGCCCGGGC
GGCCTCAGTGAGCGAGCGAGCGCGCAGCTGCCTGCAGGGGCGCCTGATGCGGTATTTTCTCCTTACGCAT
CTGTGCGGTATTTCACACCGCATA
[142 nt withheld, positions 5695-5836]
C
[141 nt withheld, positions 5838-5978]
CCTTTGACGTTGGAGTCCACGTTCTTT
[37 nt withheld, positions 6006-6042]
ACCCTATCTCGGGCTATTCTTTTGATTTATAAGGGATTTTGCCGATTTCGGCCTATTGGTTAAAAAATGA
GCTGATTTAACAAAAATTTAACGCGAATTTTAACAAAATATTAACGTTTACAATTTTATGGTGCACTCTC
AGTACAATCTGCTCTGATGCCGCATAGTTAAGCCAGCCCCGACACCCGCCAACACCCGCTGACGCGCCCT
GACGGGCTTGTCTGCTCCCGGCATCCGCTTACAGACAAGCTGTGACCGTCTCCGGGAGCTGCATGTGTCA
GAGGTTTTCACCGTCATCACCGAAACGCGCGAGACGAAAGGGCCTCGTGATACGCCTATTTTTATAGGTT
AATGTCATGATAATAATGGTTTCTTAGACGTCAGGTGGCACTTTTCGGGGAAATGTGCGCGGAACCCCTA
TTTGTTTATTTTTCTAAATACATTCAAATATGTATCCGCTCATGAGACAATAACCCTGATAAATGCTTCA
ATAATATTGAAAAAGGAAGAGTATGAGTATTCAACATTTCCGTGTCGCCCTTATTCCCTTTTTTGCGGCA
TTTTGCCTTCCTGTTTTTGCTCACCCAGAAACGCTGGTGAAAGTAAAAGATGCTGAAGATCAGTTGGGTG
CACGAGTGGGTTACATCGAACTGGATCTCAACAGCGGTAAGATCCTTGAGAGTTTTCGCCCCGAAGAACG
TTTTCCAATGATGAGCACTTTTAAAGTTCTGCTATGTGGCGCGGTATTATCCCGTATTGACGCCGGGCAA
GAGCAACTCGGTCGCCGCATACACTATTCTCAGAATGACTTGGTTGAGTACTCACCAGTCACAGAAAAGC
ATCTTACGGATGGCATGACAGTAAGAGAATTATGCAGTGCTGCCATAACCATGAGTGATAACACTGCGGC
CAACTTACTTCTGACAACGATCGGAGGACCGAAGGAGCTAACCGCTTTTTTGCACAACATGGGGGATCAT
GTAACTCGCCTTGATCGTTGGGAACCGGAGCTGAATGAAGCCATACCAAACGACGAGCGTGACACCACGA
TGCCTGTAGCAATGGCAACAACGTTGCGCAAACTATTAACTGGCGAACTACTTACTCTAGCTTCCCGGCA
ACAATTAATAGACTGGATGGAGGCGGATAAAGTTGCAGGACCACTTCTGCGCTCGGCCCTTCCGGCTGGC
TGGTTTATTGCTGATAAATCTGGAGCCGGTGAGCGTGGAAGCCGCGGTATCATTGCAGCACTGGGGCCAG
ATGGTAAGCCCTCCCGTATCGTAGTTATCTACACGACGGGGAGTCAGGCAACTATGGATGAACGAAATAG
ACAGATCGCTGAGATAGGTGCCTCACTGATTAAGCATTGGTAACTGTCAGACCAAGTTTACTCATATATA
CTTTAGATTGATTTAAAACTTCATTTTTAATTTAAAAGGATCTAGGTGAAGATCCTTTTTGATAATCTCA
TGACCAAAATCCCTTAACGTGAGTTTTCGTTCCACTGAGCGTCAGACCCCGTAGAAAAGATCAAAGGATC
TTCTTGAGATCCTTTTTTTCTGCGCGTAATCTGCTGCTTGCAAACAAAAAAACCACCGCTACCAGCGGTG
GTTTGTTTGCCGGATCAAGAGCTACCAACTCTTTTTCCGAAGGTAACTGGCTTCAGCAGAGCGCAGATAC
CAAATACTGTCCTTCTAGTGTAGCCGTAGTTAGGCCACCACTTCAAGAACTCTGTAGCACCGCCTACATA
CCTCGCTCTGCTAATCCTGTTACCAGTGGCTGCTGCCAGTGGCGATAAGTCGTGTCTTACCGGGTTGGAC
TCAAGACGATAGTTACCGGATAAGGCGCAGCGGTCGGGCTGAACGGGGGGTTCGTGCACACAGCCCAGCT
TGGAGCGAACGACCTACACCGAACTGAGATACCTACAGCGTGAGCTATGAGAAAGCGCCACGCTTCCCGA
AGGGAGAAAGGCGGACAGGTATCCGGTAAGCGGCAGGGTCGGAACAGGAGAGCGCACGAGGGAGCTTCCA
GGGGGAAACGCCTGGTATCTTTATAGTCCTGTCGGGTTTCGCCACCTCTGACTTGAGCGTCGATTTTTGT
GATGCTCGTCAGGGGGGCGGAGCCTATGGAAAAACGCCAGCAACGCGGCCTTTTTACGGTTCCTGGCCTT
TTGCTGGCCTTTTGCTCACATGTGAGGGCCTATTTCCCATGATTCCTTCATATTTGCATATACGATACAA
GGCTGTTAGAGAGATAATTGGAATTAATTTGACTGTAAACACAAAGATATTAGTACAAAATACGTGACGT
AGAAAGTAATAATTTCTTGGGTAGTTTGCAGTTTTAAAATTATGTTTTAAAATGGACTATCATATGCTTA
CCGTAACTTGAAAGTATTTCGATTTCTTGGCTTTATATATCTTGTGGAAAGGACGAAACACCTCACAAAT
TACTTTATAGTGGTTT
Features (pLannotate 1.2.2; 18 found; start..end, strand, type, name):
     79..122     +  misc_RNA       gRNA scaffold (fragment): guide RNA scaffold for the Streptococcus pyogenes CRISPR/Cas9 system
    169..454     +  enhancer       CMV enhancer: human cytomegalovirus immediate early enhancer; contains an 18-bp deletion relative to the standard CMV enhancer
    456..733     +  promoter       chicken β-actin promoter: No description available
    734..962     +  intron         hybrid intron: hybrid between chicken β-actin (CBA) and minute virus of mice (MMV) introns (Gray et al., 2011)
   1100..2701    +  CDS            Cas9(N): N-terminal portion of Streptococcus pyogenes Cas9 (Zetsche et al., 2015)
   2702..5200    +  CDS            Cas9(C): C-terminal portion of Streptococcus pyogenes Cas9 (Zetsche et al., 2015)
   5201..5248    +  CDS            nucleoplasmin NLS: bipartite nuclear localization signal from nucleoplasmin
   5282..5393    +  polyA_signal   bGH poly(A) signal: bovine growth hormone polyadenylation signal
   5498..5638    +  repeat_region  AAV2 ITR: inverted terminal repeat of adeno-associated virus serotype 2 inverted
   5643..5694    -  misc_feature   bom (fragment): basis of mobility region from pBR322
   5713..6093    +  rep_origin     M13 ori (sequence partly withheld): M13 bacteriophage origin of replication; arrow indicates direction of (+) strand synthesis
   6169..6218    -  misc_feature   bom (fragment): basis of mobility region from pBR322
   6320..6355    -  CDS            rop (fragment): Rop protein, which maintains plasmids at low copy number; rop
   6450..6554    +  promoter       AmpR promoter: bla
   6555..7415    +  CDS            AmpR: β-lactamase; bla; confers resistance to ampicillin, carbenicillin, and related antibiotics
   7586..8174    +  rep_origin     ori: high-copy-number ColE1/pMB1/pBR322/pUC origin of replication
   8236..8476    +  promoter       U6 promoter: RNA polymerase III promoter for human U6 snRNA
   8505..72      +  misc_RNA       gRNA scaffold (across the origin): guide RNA scaffold for the Streptococcus pyogenes CRISPR/Cas9 system
