>Addgene plasmid #112477 | pZNF397.1.0-gDNA | addgene full sequence | sequence record 230511 | Addgene NGS Result
TAGAGCTAGAAATAGCAAGTTAAAATAAGGCTAGTCCGTTATCAACTTGAAAAAGTGGCACCGAGTCGGT
GCTTTTTTGTTTTAGAGCTAGAAATAGCAAGTTAAAATAAGGCTAGTCCGTTTTTAGCGCGTGCGCCAAT
TCTGCAGACAAATGGCTCTAGAGGTACCCGTTACATAACTTACGGTAAATGGCCCGCCTGGCTGACCGCC
CAACGACCCCCGCCCATTGACGTCAATAGTAACGCCAATAGGGACTTTCCATTGACGTCAATGGGTGGAG
TATTTACGGTAAACTGCCCACTTGGCAGTACATCAAGTGTATCATATGCCAAGTACGCCCCCTATTGACG
TCAATGACGGTAAATGGCCCGCCTGGCATTGTGCCCAGTACATGACCTTATGGGACTTTCCTACTTGGCA
GTACATCTACGTATTAGTCATCGCTATTACCATGGTCGAGGTGAGCCCCACGTTCTGCTTCACTCTCCCC
ATCTCCCCCCCCTCCCCACCCCCAATTTTGTATTTATTTATTTTTTAATTATTTTGTGCAGCGATGGGGG
CGGGGGGGGGGGGGGGCGGGGCGGGGCGAGGCGGAGAGGTGCGGCGGCAGCCAATCAGAGCGGCGCGCTC
CGAAAGTTTCCTTTTATGGCGAGGCGGCGGCGGCGGCGGCCCTATAAAAAGCGAAGCGCGCGGCGGGCGG
GAGTCGCTGCGCGCTGCCTTCGCCCCGTGCCCCGCTCCGCCGCCGCCTCGCGCCGCCCGCCCCGGCTCTG
ACTGACCGCGTTACTCCCACAGGTGAGCGGGCGGGACGGCCCTTCTCCTCCGGGCTGTAATTAGCTGAGC
AAGAGGTAAGGGTTTAAGGGATGGTTGGTTGGTGGGGTATTAATGTTTAATTACCTGGAGCACCTGCCTG
AAATCACTTTTTTTCAGGTTGGACCGGTGCCACCATGGACTATAAGGACCACGACGGAGACTACAAGGAT
CATGATATTGATTACAAAGACGATGACGATAAGATGGCCCCAAAGAAGAAGCGGAAGGTCGGTATCCACG
GAGTCCCAGCAGCCGACAAGAAGTACAGCATCGGCCTGGACATCGGCACCAACTCTGTGGGCTGGGCCGT
GATCACCGACGAGTACAAGGTGCCCAGCAAGAAATTCAAGGTGCTGGGCAACACCGACCGGCACAGCATC
AAGAAGAACCTGATCGGAGCCCTGCTGTTCGACAGCGGCGAAACAGCCGAGGCCACCCGGCTGAAGAGAA
CCGCCAGAAGAAGATACACCAGACGGAAGAACCGGATCTGCTATCTGCAAGAGATCTTCAGCAACGAGAT
GGCCAAGGTGGACGACAGCTTCTTCCACAGACTGGAAGAGTCCTTCCTGGTGGAAGAGGATAAGAAGCAC
GAGCGGCACCCCATCTTCGGCAACATCGTGGACGAGGTGGCCTACCACGAGAAGTACCCCACCATCTACC
ACCTGAGAAAGAAACTGGTGGACAGCACCGACAAGGCCGACCTGCGGCTGATCTATCTGGCCCTGGCCCA
CATGATCAAGTTCCGGGGCCACTTCCTGATCGAGGGCGACCTGAACCCCGACAACAGCGACGTGGACAAG
CTGTTCATCCAGCTGGTGCAGACCTACAACCAGCTGTTCGAGGAAAACCCCATCAACGCCAGCGGCGTGG
ACGCCAAGGCCATCCTGTCTGCCAGACTGAGCAAGAGCAGACGGCTGGAAAATCTGATCGCCCAGCTGCC
CGGCGAGAAGAAGAATGGCCTGTTCGGAAACCTGATTGCCCTGAGCCTGGGCCTGACCCCCAACTTCAAG
AGCAACTTCGACCTGGCCGAGGATGCCAAACTGCAGCTGAGCAAGGACACCTACGACGACGACCTGGACA
ACCTGCTGGCCCAGATCGGCGACCAGTACGCCGACCTGTTTCTGGCCGCCAAGAACCTGTCCGACGCCAT
CCTGCTGAGCGACATCCTGAGAGTGAACACCGAGATCACCAAGGCCCCCCTGAGCGCCTCTATGATCAAG
AGATACGACGAGCACCACCAGGACCTGACCCTGCTGAAAGCTCTCGTGCGGCAGCAGCTGCCTGAGAAGT
ACAAAGAGATTTTCTTCGACCAGAGCAAGAACGGCTACGCCGGCTACATTGACGGCGGAGCCAGCCAGGA
AGAGTTCTACAAGTTCATCAAGCCCATCCTGGAAAAGATGGACGGCACCGAGGAACTGCTCGTGAAGCTG
AACAGAGAGGACCTGCTGCGGAAGCAGCGGACCTTCGACAACGGCAGCATCCCCCACCAGATCCACCTGG
GAGAGCTGCACGCCATTCTGCGGCGGCAGGAAGATTTTTACCCATTCCTGAAGGACAACCGGGAAAAGAT
CGAGAAGATCCTGACCTTCCGCATCCCCTACTACGTGGGCCCTCTGGCCAGGGGAAACAGCAGATTCGCC
TGGATGACCAGAAAGAGCGAGGAAACCATCACCCCCTGGAACTTCGAGGAAGTGGTGGACAAGGGCGCTT
CCGCCCAGAGCTTCATCGAGCGGATGACCAACTTCGATAAGAACCTGCCCAACGAGAAGGTGCTGCCCAA
GCACAGCCTGCTGTACGAGTACTTCACCGTGTATAACGAGCTGACCAAAGTGAAATACGTGACCGAGGGA
ATGAGAAAGCCCGCCTTCCTGAGCGGCGAGCAGAAAAAGGCCATCGTGGACCTGCTGTTCAAGACCAACC
GGAAAGTGACCGTGAAGCAGCTGAAAGAGGACTACTTCAAGAAAATCGAGTGCTTCGACTCCGTGGAAAT
CTCCGGCGTGGAAGATCGGTTCAACGCCTCCCTGGGCACATACCACGATCTGCTGAAAATTATCAAGGAC
AAGGACTTCCTGGACAATGAGGAAAACGAGGACATTCTGGAAGATATCGTGCTGACCCTGACACTGTTTG
AGGACAGAGAGATGATCGAGGAACGGCTGAAAACCTATGCCCACCTGTTCGACGACAAAGTGATGAAGCA
GCTGAAGCGGCGGAGATACACCGGCTGGGGCAGGCTGAGCCGGAAGCTGATCAACGGCATCCGGGACAAG
CAGTCCGGCAAGACAATCCTGGATTTCCTGAAGTCCGACGGCTTCGCCAACAGAAACTTCATGCAGCTGA
TCCACGACGACAGCCTGACCTTTAAAGAGGACATCCAGAAAGCCCAGGTGTCCGGCCAGGGCGATAGCCT
GCACGAGCACATTGCCAATCTGGCCGGCAGCCCCGCCATTAAGAAGGGCATCCTGCAGACAGTGAAGGTG
GTGGACGAGCTCGTGAAAGTGATGGGCCGGCACAAGCCCGAGAACATCGTGATCGAAATGGCCAGAGAGA
ACCAGACCACCCAGAAGGGACAGAAGAACAGCCGCGAGAGAATGAAGCGGATCGAAGAGGGCATCAAAGA
GCTGGGCAGCCAGATCCTGAAAGAACACCCCGTGGAAAACACCCAGCTGCAGAACGAGAAGCTGTACCTG
TACTACCTGCAGAATGGGCGGGATATGTACGTGGACCAGGAACTGGACATCAACCGGCTGTCCGACTACG
ATGTGGACCATATCGTGCCTCAGAGCTTTCTGAAGGACGACTCCATCGACAACAAGGTGCTGACCAGAAG
CGACAAGAACCGGGGCAAGAGCGACAACGTGCCCTCCGAAGAGGTCGTGAAGAAGATGAAGAACTACTGG
CGGCAGCTGCTGAACGCCAAGCTGATTACCCAGAGAAAGTTCGACAATCTGACCAAGGCCGAGAGAGGCG
GCCTGAGCGAACTGGATAAGGCCGGCTTCATCAAGAGACAGCTGGTGGAAACCCGGCAGATCACAAAGCA
CGTGGCACAGATCCTGGACTCCCGGATGAACACTAAGTACGACGAGAATGACAAGCTGATCCGGGAAGTG
AAAGTGATCACCCTGAAGTCCAAGCTGGTGTCCGATTTCCGGAAGGATTTCCAGTTTTACAAAGTGCGCG
AGATCAACAACTACCACCACGCCCACGACGCCTACCTGAACGCCGTCGTGGGAACCGCCCTGATCAAAAA
GTACCCTAAGCTGGAAAGCGAGTTCGTGTACGGCGACTACAAGGTGTACGACGTGCGGAAGATGATCGCC
AAGAGCGAGCAGGAAATCGGCAAGGCTACCGCCAAGTACTTCTTCTACAGCAACATCATGAACTTTTTCA
AGACCGAGATTACCCTGGCCAACGGCGAGATCCGGAAGCGGCCTCTGATCGAGACAAACGGCGAAACCGG
GGAGATCGTGTGGGATAAGGGCCGGGATTTTGCCACCGTGCGGAAAGTGCTGAGCATGCCCCAAGTGAAT
ATCGTGAAAAAGACCGAGGTGCAGACAGGCGGCTTCAGCAAAGAGTCTATCCTGCCCAAGAGGAACAGCG
ATAAGCTGATCGCCAGAAAGAAGGACTGGGACCCTAAGAAGTACGGCGGCTTCGACAGCCCCACCGTGGC
CTATTCTGTGCTGGTGGTGGCCAAAGTGGAAAAGGGCAAGTCCAAGAAACTGAAGAGTGTGAAAGAGCTG
CTGGGGATCACCATCATGGAAAGAAGCAGCTTCGAGAAGAATCCCATCGACTTTCTGGAAGCCAAGGGCT
ACAAAGAAGTGAAAAAGGACCTGATCATCAAGCTGCCTAAGTACTCCCTGTTCGAGCTGGAAAACGGCCG
GAAGAGAATGCTGGCCTCTGCCGGCGAACTGCAGAAGGGAAACGAACTGGCCCTGCCCTCCAAATATGTG
AACTTCCTGTACCTGGCCAGCCACTATGAGAAGCTGAAGGGCTCCCCCGAGGATAATGAGCAGAAACAGC
TGTTTGTGGAACAGCACAAGCACTACCTGGACGAGATCATCGAGCAGATCAGCGAGTTCTCCAAGAGAGT
GATCCTGGCCGACGCTAATCTGGACAAAGTGCTGTCCGCCTACAACAAGCACCGGGATAAGCCCATCAGA
GAGCAGGCCGAGAATATCATCCACCTGTTTACCCTGACCAATCTGGGAGCCCCTGCCGCCTTCAAGTACT
TTGACACCACCATCGACCGGAAGAGGTACACCAGCACCAAAGAGGTGCTGGACGCCACCCTGATCCACCA
GAGCATCACCGGCCTGTACGAGACACGGATCGACCTGTCTCAGCTGGGAGGCGACAAAAGGCCGGCGGCC
ACGAAAAAGGCCGGCCAGGCAAAAAAGAAAAAGTAAGAATTCCTAGAGCTCGCTGATCAGCCTCGACTGT
GCCTTCTAGTTGCCAGCCATCTGTTGTTTGCCCCTCCCCCGTGCCTTCCTTGACCCTGGAAGGTGCCACT
CCCACTGTCCTTTCCTAATAAAATGAGGAAATTGCATCGCATTGTCTGAGTAGGTGTCATTCTATTCTGG
GGGGTGGGGTGGGGCAGGACAGCAAGGGGGAGGATTGGGAAGAGAATAGCAGGCATGCTGGGGAGCGGCC
GCAGGAACCCCTAGTGATGGAGTTGGCCACTCCCTCTCTGCGCGCTCGCTCGCTCACTGAGGCCGGGCGA
CCAAAGGTCGCCCGACGCCCGGGCTTTGCCCGGGCGGCCTCAGTGAGCGAGCGAGCGCGCAGCTGCCTGC
AGGGGCGCCTGATGCGGTATTTTCTCCTTACGCATCTGTGCGGTATTTCACACCGCATA
[95 nt withheld, positions 5660-5754]
T
[46 nt withheld, positions 5756-5801]
C
[141 nt withheld, positions 5803-5943]
CCTTTGACGTTGGAGTCCACGTTCTTT
[37 nt withheld, positions 5971-6007]
ACTCTATCTCGGGCTATTCTTTTGATTTATAAGGGATTTTGCCGATTTCGGTCTATTGGTTAAAAAATGA
GCTGATTTAACAAAAATTTAACGCGAATTTTAACAAAATATTAACGTTTACAATTTTATGGTGCACTCTC
AGTACAATCTGCTCTGATGCCGCATAGTTAAGCCAGCCCCGACACCCGCCAACACCCGCTGACGCGCCCT
GACGGGCTTGTCTGCTCCCGGCATCCGCTTACAGACAAGCTGTGACCGTCTCCGGGAGCTGCATGTGTCA
GAGGTTTTCACCGTCATCACCGAAACGCGCGAGACGAAAGGGCCTCGTGATACGCCTATTTTTATAGGTT
AATGTCATGATAATAATGGTTTCTTAGACGTCAGGTGGCACTTTTCGGGGAAATGTGCGCGGAACCCCTA
TTTGTTTATTTTTCTAAATACATTCAAATATGTATCCGCTCATGAGACAATAACCCTGATAAATGCTTCA
ATAATATTGAAAAAGGAAGAGTATGAGTATTCAACATTTCCGTGTCGCCCTTATTCCCTTTTTTGCGGCA
TTTTGCCTTCCTGTTTTTGCTCACCCAGAAACGCTGGTGAAAGTAAAAGATGCTGAAGATCAGTTGGGTG
CACGAGTGGGTTACATCGAACTGGATCTCAACAGCGGTAAGATCCTTGAGAGTTTTCGCCCCGAAGAACG
TTTTCCAATGATGAGCACTTTTAAAGTTCTGCTATGTGGCGCGGTATTATCCCGTATTGACGCCGGGCAA
GAGCAACTCGGTCGCCGCATACACTATTCTCAGAATGACTTGGTTGAGTACTCACCAGTCACAGAAAAGC
ATCTTACGGATGGCATGACAGTAAGAGAATTATGCAGTGCTGCCATAACCATGAGTGATAACACTGCGGC
CAACTTACTTCTGACAACGATCGGAGGACCGAAGGAGCTAACCGCTTTTTTGCACAACATGGGGGATCAT
GTAACTCGCCTTGATCGTTGGGAACCGGAGCTGAATGAAGCCATACCAAACGACGAGCGTGACACCACGA
TGCCTGTAGCAATGGCAACAACGTTGCGCAAACTATTAACTGGCGAACTACTTACTCTAGCTTCCCGGCA
ACAATTAATAGACTGGATGGAGGCGGATAAAGTTGCAGGACCACTTCTGCGCTCGGCCCTTCCGGCTGGC
TGGTTTATTGCTGATAAATCTGGAGCCGGTGAGCGTGGAAGCCGCGGTATCATTGCAGCACTGGGGCCAG
ATGGTAAGCCCTCCCGTATCGTAGTTATCTACACGACGGGGAGTCAGGCAACTATGGATGAACGAAATAG
ACAGATCGCTGAGATAGGTGCCTCACTGATTAAGCATTGGTAACTGTCAGACCAAGTTTACTCATATATA
CTTTAGATTGATTTAAAACTTCATTTTTAATTTAAAAGGATCTAGGTGAAGATCCTTTTTGATAATCTCA
TGACCAAAATCCCTTAACGTGAGTTTTCGTTCCACTGAGCGTCAGACCCCGTAGAAAAGATCAAAGGATC
TTCTTGAGATCCTTTTTTTCTGCGCGTAATCTGCTGCTTGCAAACAAAAAAACCACCGCTACCAGCGGTG
GTTTGTTTGCCGGATCAAGAGCTACCAACTCTTTTTCCGAAGGTAACTGGCTTCAGCAGAGCGCAGATAC
CAAATACTGTTCTTCTAGTGTAGCCGTAGTTAGGCCACCACTTCAAGAACTCTGTAGCACCGCCTACATA
CCTCGCTCTGCTAATCCTGTTACCAGTGGCTGCTGCCAGTGGCGATAAGTCGTGTCTTACCGGGTTGGAC
TCAAGACGATAGTTACCGGATAAGGCGCAGCGGTCGGGCTGAACGGGGGGTTCGTGCACACAGCCCAGCT
TGGAGCGAACGACCTACACCGAACTGAGATACCTACAGCGTGAGCTATGAGAAAGCGCCACGCTTCCCGA
AGGGAGAAAGGCGGACAGGTATCCGGTAAGCGGCAGGGTCGGAACAGGAGAGCGCACGAGGGAGCTTCCA
GGGGGAAACGCCTGGTATCTTTATAGTCCTGTCGGGTTTCGCCACCTCTGACTTGAGCGTCGATTTTTGT
GATGCTCGTCAGGGGGGCGGAGCCTATGGAAAAACGCCAGCAACGCGGCCTTTTTACGGTTCCTGGCCTT
TTGCTGGCCTTTTGCTCACATGTGAGGGCCTATTTCCCATGATTCCTTCATATTTGCATATACGATACAA
GGCTGTTAGAGAGATAATTGGAATTAATTTGACTGTAAACACAAAGATATTAGTACAAAATACGTGACGT
AGAAAGTAATAATTTCTTGGGTAGTTTGCAGTTTTAAAATTATGTTTTAAAATGGACTATCATATGCTTA
CCGTAACTTGAAAGTATTTCGATTTCTTGGCTTTATATATCTTGTGGAAAGGACGAAACACCGTCACAAA
TTACTTTATAGTGGTTT
Features (pLannotate 1.2.2; 18 found; start..end, strand, type, name):
     79..122     +  misc_RNA       gRNA scaffold (fragment): guide RNA scaffold for the Streptococcus pyogenes CRISPR/Cas9 system
    169..454     +  enhancer       CMV enhancer: human cytomegalovirus immediate early enhancer; contains an 18-bp deletion relative to the standard CMV enhancer
    557..699     +  promoter       chicken β-actin promoter (fragment): No description available
    700..927     +  intron         hybrid intron: hybrid between chicken β-actin (CBA) and minute virus of mice (MMV) introns (Gray et al., 2011)
   1065..2666    +  CDS            Cas9(N): N-terminal portion of Streptococcus pyogenes Cas9 (Zetsche et al., 2015)
   2667..5165    +  CDS            Cas9(C): C-terminal portion of Streptococcus pyogenes Cas9 (Zetsche et al., 2015)
   5166..5213    +  CDS            nucleoplasmin NLS: bipartite nuclear localization signal from nucleoplasmin
   5247..5358    +  polyA_signal   bGH poly(A) signal: bovine growth hormone polyadenylation signal
   5463..5603    +  repeat_region  AAV2 ITR: inverted terminal repeat of adeno-associated virus serotype 2 inverted
   5608..5659    -  misc_feature   bom (fragment): basis of mobility region from pBR322
   5678..6133    +  rep_origin     f1 ori (sequence partly withheld): f1 bacteriophage origin of replication; arrow indicates direction of (+) strand synthesis
   6134..6183    -  misc_feature   bom (fragment): basis of mobility region from pBR322
   6285..6320    -  CDS            rop (fragment): Rop protein, which maintains plasmids at low copy number; rop
   6415..6519    +  promoter       AmpR promoter: bla
   6520..7380    +  CDS            AmpR: β-lactamase; bla; confers resistance to ampicillin, carbenicillin, and related antibiotics
   7551..8139    +  rep_origin     ori: high-copy-number ColE1/pMB1/pBR322/pUC origin of replication
   8201..8441    +  promoter       U6 promoter: RNA polymerase III promoter for human U6 snRNA
   8471..72      +  misc_RNA       gRNA scaffold (across the origin): guide RNA scaffold for the Streptococcus pyogenes CRISPR/Cas9 system
