[The description below was written by a language model from this plasmid's Addgene catalogue record and pLannotate feature annotations shown in this document.]
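Description:
pZNF397.1.0-gDNA is a mammalian-expression CRISPR plasmid built on the pX330 backbone, which delivers both Streptococcus pyogenes Cas9 and a single guide RNA from one vector. The guide is a 20-nucleotide spacer directed against the human transcription factor gene ZNF397 (also known as ZNF47 or ZSCAN15). It was inserted between the two BbsI sites of pX330, which were destroyed in the process; the PAM listed with the target sequence belongs to the genomic site and is not present in the plasmid. The spacer lies between a human U6 RNA polymerase III promoter and the S. pyogenes gRNA scaffold, so a complete sgRNA is transcribed.

Cas9 is expressed from a hybrid Pol II promoter made up of a CMV enhancer, the chicken β-actin promoter and a hybrid CBA/MVM intron. The coding sequence is annotated as contiguous N- and C-terminal portions that together form the full-length nuclease. It ends in a bipartite nucleoplasmin nuclear localization signal and is followed by a bGH polyadenylation signal. A single AAV2 ITR is annotated downstream, and with only one ITR annotated the plasmid does not appear to be a packaging-ready AAV genome.

In bacteria the plasmid is maintained at high copy by a ColE1/pUC-type origin and selected with ampicillin through β-lactamase. An f1/M13 phage origin is also present.

The depositor sequence and the repository's NGS sequence differ by a few dozen bases, apparently within the β-actin promoter region, but are otherwise annotated alike. According to the depositor's comments, the plasmid is meant to be used with a companion plasmid, pZNF397-donor. This suggests Cas9 cutting at ZNF397 combined with a repair template, although the record does not describe what the donor contains.
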