Addgene plasmid #112477: pZNF397.1.0-gDNA
Purpose: CRISPR plasmid for expression of Cas9 and gRNA targeting human transcription factor ZNF397
Depositing lab: Kevin White. Depositing organization: University of Chicago.
Backbone
  Vector backbone: pX330
  Backbone manufacturer: Zhang lab (Addgene plasmid ID: 42230)
  Vector type: Mammalian Expression, CRISPR
Growth in bacteria
  Bacterial resistance: Ampicillin, 100 μg/mL
  Growth temperature: 37°C
  Growth strain: DH5alpha
  Copy number: High Copy
Gene/Insert
  Gene/Insert name: ZNF397
  gRNA/shRNA sequence: TCACAAATTACTTTATAGTG TGG
  Species: H. sapiens (human)
  Entrez Gene: ZNF397 (a.k.a. ZNF47, ZSCAN15)
  Cloning method: Restriction Enzyme; 5′ cloning site BbsI (destroyed during cloning); 3′ cloning site BbsI (destroyed during cloning)
  Sequencing primers: 5′ hU6-F (5'-GAGGGCCTATTTCCCATGATT-3')
Terms and licenses: Academic/Nonprofit Terms; Industry Terms: Not Available to Industry
Depositor comments: gRNA sequence listed includes 20 nucleotide target sequence, followed by the uncloned PAM sequence. The PAM sequence is not present in the plasmid. Use with plasmid pZNF397-donor.
How to cite: pZNF397.1.0-gDNA was a gift from Kevin White (Addgene plasmid # 112477 ; http://n2t.net/addgene:112477 ; RRID:Addgene_112477)
